Addgene plasmid #221870: pEGFP-C1_N-NLS_POLH_ΔGG NEDD8
Purpose: Expresses GFP-tagged WT POLH fused to ΔGG NEDD8 in mammalian cells
Depositing lab: Roger Woodgate. Depositing organization: National Institute of Child Health and Human Development (NICHD). Publication: Human DNA polymerase eta is regulated by mutually exclusive mono-ubiquitination and mono-NEDDylation. Moreno NC, Korchak EJ, Latancia MT, D'Orlando DA, Adegbenro T, Barnes RP, Bezsonova I, Woodgate R, Ashton NW. Nucleic Acids Res. 2026 Feb 5;54(4):gkag098. doi: 10.1093/nar/gkag098. PubMed 41693564.
Backbone
  Vector backbone: pEGFP-C1_N-NLS
  Total vector size (bp): 7083
  Vector type: Mammalian Expression
Growth in bacteria
  Bacterial resistance: Kanamycin, 50 μg/mL
  Growth temperature: 37°C
  Growth strain: DH5alpha
  Copy number: High Copy
Gene/Insert
  Gene/Insert name: POLH (alt name: DNA polymerase eta)
  Species: H. sapiens (human)
  Entrez Gene: POLH (a.k.a. RAD30, RAD30A, XP-V, XPV)
  Promoter: CMV
  Tag / fusion protein: NLS-EGFP (N terminal on backbone); ΔGG NEDD8 (C terminal on insert)
  Cloning method: Restriction Enzyme; 5′ cloning site XhoI (not destroyed); 3′ cloning site BamHI (not destroyed)
  Sequencing primers: 5′ CATGGTCCTGCTGGAGTTCGTG
Terms and licenses: Academic/Nonprofit Terms; Industry Terms: Not Available to Industry
Depositor comments: This plasmid is a variant of pEGFP-C1_N-NLS_WT POLH (Addgene #221868) with ΔGG NEDD8 fused to the C-terminus of POLH. Please visit https://doi.org/10.1101/2024.10.12.618026 for bioRxiv preprint.
How to cite: pEGFP-C1_N-NLS_POLH_ΔGG NEDD8 was a gift from Roger Woodgate (Addgene plasmid # 221870 ; http://n2t.net/addgene:221870 ; RRID:Addgene_221870)
