[The description below was written by a language model from this plasmid's Addgene catalogue record and pLannotate feature annotations shown in this document.]
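Description:
pEGFP-C1_N-NLS_POLH_ΔGG NEDD8 is a 7,083 bp mammalian expression plasmid built on a pEGFP-C1 derivative that carries a nuclear localisation signal upstream of EGFP. It replicates in E. coli from a high-copy ColE1/pUC-type origin and also contains an f1 phage origin. A single Tn5 aminoglycoside phosphotransferase gene (NeoR/KanR) is preceded by both a bacterial bla promoter and the SV40 enhancer/early promoter and is terminated by the HSV TK polyadenylation signal. This gene provides kanamycin selection in bacteria and can confer G418 resistance in transfected mammalian cells. Short fragments annotated as ble, bGH poly(A) and SV40 large T antigen appear to be backbone remnants rather than functional units.

The payload is one open reading frame driven by the human CMV immediate-early enhancer and promoter and terminated by the SV40 poly(A) signal. It encodes NLS-EGFP, a short linker from the multiple cloning site, wild-type human DNA polymerase eta (POLH, the translesion synthesis polymerase defective in XP-V), and then a directly adjoining NEDD8 fragment. The insert sits between retained XhoI and BamHI sites. The NLS is recorded in the catalogue fields but is not annotated separately in the feature table. The NEDD8 moiety lacks its C-terminal di-glycine (ΔGG), the motif required for conjugation to substrate lysines. It therefore cannot be activated and transferred to other proteins, and remains as a permanent in-frame fusion at the POLH C-terminus. The plasmid is a variant of the corresponding wild-type POLH construct. Given the associated study of mutually exclusive mono-ubiquitination and mono-NEDDylation of polymerase eta, it presumably serves as a fluorescent mimic of mono-NEDDylated polymerase eta in human cells, although the record does not state this explicitly.
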