Features (pLannotate 1.2.2; 16 found; start..end, strand, type, name):
     61..364     +  enhancer       CMV enhancer: human cytomegalovirus immediate early enhancer
    365..568     +  promoter       CMV promoter: human cytomegalovirus (CMV) immediate early promoter
    646..1359    +  CDS            EGFP: EGFP is a basic (constitutively fluorescent) green fluorescent protein published in 1996, derived from Aequorea victoria. It is reported to be a rapidly-maturing weak dimer with moderate acid sensitivity.
   1360..1378    +  misc_feature   MCS (fragment): multiple cloning site
   1381..3516    +  CDS            POLH (sequence partly withheld): POLH_HUMAN - Also known as RAD30, RAD30A, XPV. Experimental evidence at protein level: Swiss-Prot protein existence level 1. DNA polymerase specifically involved in the DNA repair by translesion synthesis (TLS) (PubMed:10385124, PubMed:11743006, PubMed:24449906, PubMed:24553286, PubMed:16357261). Due to low processivity on both damaged and normal DNA, cooperates with the heterotetrameric (REV3L, REV7, POLD2 and POLD3) POLZ complex for complete bypass of DNA lesions. Inserts one or 2 nucleotide(s) opposite the lesion, the primer is further extended by the tetrameric POLZ complex. In the case of
   3517..3738    +  CDS            NEDD8 (fragment): NEDD8_HUMAN - Experimental evidence at protein level: Swiss-Prot protein existence level 1. Ubiquitin-like protein which plays an important role in cell cycle control and embryogenesis. Covalent attachment to its substrates requires prior activation by the E1 complex UBE1C-APPBP1 and linkage to the E2 enzyme UBE2M. Attachment of NEDD8 to cullins activates their associated E3 ubiquitin ligase activity, and thus promotes polyubiquitination and proteasomal degradation of cyclins and other regulatory proteins. From Homo sapiens (Human).
   3764..3848    +  CDS            large T antigen (fragment): large T antigen from SV40 (simian virus 40)
   3871..3992    +  polyA_signal   SV40 poly(A) signal: SV40 polyadenylation signal
   4026..4454    -  rep_origin     f1 ori (sequence partly withheld): f1 bacteriophage origin of replication; arrow indicates direction of (+) strand synthesis
   4481..4585    +  promoter       AmpR promoter: bla
   4587..4944    +  promoter       SV40 promoter: SV40 enhancer and early promoter
   4979..5773    +  CDS            NeoR/KanR: aminoglycoside phosphotransferase from Tn5; aph(3')-II (or nptII); confers resistance to neomycin, kanamycin, and G418 (Geneticin®)
   5794..5946    +  CDS            ble (fragment): BLE_KLEPN - Experimental evidence at protein level: Swiss-Prot protein existence level 1. Binding protein with a strong affinity to the bleomycin family of antibiotics. Binds to CL990; an antimitotic-antibiotic compound. From Klebsiella pneumoniae.
   6005..6052    +  polyA_signal   HSV TK poly(A) signal: herpes simplex virus thymidine kinase polyadenylation signal (Cole and Stacy, 1985)
   6143..6159    -  polyA_signal   bGH poly(A) signal (fragment): bovine growth hormone polyadenylation signal
   6381..6969    +  rep_origin     ori: high-copy-number ColE1/pMB1/pBR322/pUC origin of replication
>Addgene plasmid #221870 | pEGFP-C1_N-NLS_POLH_ΔGG NEDD8 | addgene full sequence | sequence record 438395 | Addgene NGS Result
TAGTTATTAATAGTAATCAATTACGGGGTCATTAGTTCATAGCCCATATATGGAGTTCCGCGTTACATAA
CTTACGGTAAATGGCCCGCCTGGCTGACCGCCCAACGACCCCCGCCCATTGACGTCAATAATGACGTATG
TTCCCATAGTAACGCCAATAGGGACTTTCCATTGACGTCAATGGGTGGAGTATTTACGGTAAACTGCCCA
CTTGGCAGTACATCAAGTGTATCATATGCCAAGTACGCCCCCTATTGACGTCAATGACGGTAAATGGCCC
GCCTGGCATTATGCCCAGTACATGACCTTATGGGACTTTCCTACTTGGCAGTACATCTACGTATTAGTCA
TCGCTATTACCATGGTGATGCGGTTTTGGCAGTACATCAATGGGCGTGGATAGCGGTTTGACTCACGGGG
ATTTCCAAGTCTCCACCCCATTGACGTCAATGGGAGTTTGTTTTGGCACCAAAATCAACGGGACTTTCCA
AAATGTCGTAACAACTCCGCCCCATTGACGCAAATGGGCGGTAGGCGTGTACGGTGGGAGGTCTATATAA
GCAGAGCTGGTTTAGTGAACCGTCAGATCCGCTAGCGCTACCGGTCGCCACCATGCCAAAGAAGAAGCGA
AAGGTAGCAGATCCAGTGAGCAAGGGCGAGGAGCTGTTCACCGGGGTGGTGCCCATCCTGGTCGAGCTGG
ACGGCGACGTAAACGGCCACAAGTTCAGCGTGTCCGGCGAGGGCGAGGGCGATGCCACCTACGGCAAGCT
GACCCTGAAGTTCATCTGCACCACCGGCAAGCTGCCCGTGCCCTGGCCCACCCTCGTGACCACCCTGACC
TACGGCGTGCAGTGCTTCAGCCGCTACCCCGACCACATGAAGCAGCACGACTTCTTCAAGTCCGCCATGC
CCGAAGGCTACGTCCAGGAGCGCACCATCTTCTTCAAGGACGACGGCAACTACAAGACCCGCGCCGAGGT
GAAGTTCGAGGGCGACACCCTGGTGAACCGCATCGAGCTGAAGGGCATCGACTTCAAGGAGGACGGCAAC
ATCCTGGGGCACAAGCTGGAGTACAACTACAACAGCCACAACGTCTATATCATGGCCGACAAGCAGAAGA
ACGGCATCAAGGTGAACTTCAAGATCCGCCACAACATCGAGGACGGCAGCGTGCAGCTCGCCGACCACTA
CCAGCAGAACACCCCCATCGGCGACGGCCCCGTGCTGCTGCCCGACAACCACTACCTGAGCACCCAGTCC
GCCCTGAGCAAAGACCCCAACGAGAAGCGCGATCACATGGTCCTGCTGGAGTTCGTGACCGCCGCCGGGA
TCACTCTCGGCATGGACGAGCTGTACAAGTCCGGACTCAGATCTCGAGTGGCTACTGGACAGGATCGAGT
GGTTGCTCTCGTGGACATGGACTGTTTTTTTGTTCAAGTGGAGCAGCGGCAAAATCCTCATTTGAGGAAT
AAACCTTGTGCAGTTGTACAGTACAAATCATGGAAGGGTGGTGGAATAATTGCAGTGAGTTATGAAGCTC
GTGCATTTGGAGTCACTAGAAGTATGTGGGCAGATGATGCTAAGAAGTTATGTCCAGATCTTCTACTGGC
ACAAGTTCGTGAGTCCCGTGGGAAAGCTAACCTCACCAAGTACCGGGAAGCCAGTGTTGAAGTGATGGAG
ATAATGTCTCGTTTTGCTGTGATTGAACGTGCCAGCATTGATGAGGCTTACGTAGATCTGACCAGTGCTG
TACAAGAGAGACTACAAAAGCTACAAGGTCAGCCTATCTCGGCAGACTTGTTGCCAAGCACTTACATTGA
AGGGTTGCCCCAAGGCCCTACAACGGCAGAAGAGACTGTTCAGAAAGAGGGGATGCGAAAACAAGGCTTA
TTTCAATGGCTCGATTCTCTTCAGATTGATAACCTCACCTCTCCAGACCTGCAGCTCACCGTGGGAGCAG
TGATTGTGGAGGAAATGAGAGCAGCCATAGAGAGGGAGACTGGTTTTCAGTGTTCAGCTGGAATTTCACA
CAATAAGGTCCTGGCAAAACTGGCCTGTGGACTAAACAAGCCCAACCGCCAAACCCTGGTTTCACATGGG
TCAGTCCCACAGCTCTTCAGCCAAATGCCCATTCGCAAAATCCGTAGTCTTGGAGGAAAGCTAGGGGCCT
CTGTCATTGAGATCCTAGGGATAGAATACATGGGTGAACTGACCCAGTTCACTGAATCCCAGCTCCAGAG
TCATTTTGGGGAGAAGAATGGGTCTTGGCTATATGCCATGTGCCGAGGGATTGAACATGATCCAGTTAAA
CCCAGGCAACTACCCAAAACCATTGGCTGTAGTAAGAACTTCCCAGGAAAAACAGCTCTTGCTACTCGGG
AACAGGTACAATGGTGGCTGTTGCAATTAGCCCAGGAACTAGAGGAGAGACTGACTAAAGACCGAAATGA
TAATGACAGGGTAGCCACCCAGCTGGTTGTGAGCATTCGTGTACAAGGAGACAAACGCCTCAGCAGCCTG
CGCCGCTGCTGTGCCCTTACCCGCTATGATGCTCACAAGATGAGCCATGATGCATTTACTGTCATCAAGA
ACTGTAATACTTCTGGAATCCAGACAGAATGGTCTCCTCCTCTCACAATGCTTTTCCTCTGTGCTACAAA
ATTTTCTGCCTCTGCCCCTTCATCTTCTACAGACATCACCAGCTTCTTGAGCAGTGACCCAAGTTCTCTG
CCAAAGGTGCCAGTTACCAGCTCAGAAGCTAAGACCCAGGGAAGTGGCCCAGCGGTGACAGCCACTAAGA
AAGCAACCACGTCTCTGGAATCATTCTTCCAAAAAGCTGCAGAAAGGCAGAAAGTTAAAGAAGCTTCGCT
TTCATCTCTTACTGCTCCCACTCAGGCTCCCATGAGCAATTCACCATCCAAGCCCTCATTACCTTTTCAA
ACCAGTCAAAGTACAGGAACTGAGCCCTTCTTTAAGCAGAAAAGTCTGCTTCTAAAGCAGAAACAGCTTA
ATAATTCTTCAGTTTCTTCCCCCCAACAAAACCCATGGTCCAACTGTAAAGCATTACCAAACTCTTTACC
AACAGAGTATCCAGGGTGTGTCCCTGTTTGTGAAGGGGTGTCGAAGCTAGAAGAATCCTCTAAAGCAACT
CCTGCAGAGATGGATTTGGCCCACAACAGCCAAAGCATGCACGCCTCTTCAGCTTCCAAATCTGTGCTGG
AGGTGACTCAGAAAGCAACCCCAAATCCAAGTCTTCTAGCTGCT
[93 nt withheld, positions 3265-3357]
AAATCCTTTTTGCAGCCCCACTCTTCAAACCCCCAGGTTGTTTCTGCCGTATCTCATCAAGGCAAAAGAA
ATCCCAAGAGCCCTTTGGCCTGCACTAATAAACGCCCCAGGCCTGAGGGCATGCAAACATTGGAATCATT
TTTTAAGCCATTAACACATATGCTAATTAAAGTGAAGACGCTGACCGGAAAGGAGATTGAGATTGACATT
GAACCTACAGACAAGGTGGAGCGAATCAAGGAGCGTGTGGAGGAGAAAGAGGGAATCCCCCCACAACAGC
AGAGGCTCATCTACAGTGGCAAGCAGATGAATGATGAGAAGACAGCAGCTGATTACAAGATTTTAGGTGG
TTCAGTCCTTCACCTGGTGTTGGCTCTGAGATAAGGATCCACCGGATCTAGATAACTGATCATAATCAGC
CATACCACATTTGTAGAGGTTTTACTTGCTTTAAAAAACCTCCCACACCTCCCCCTGAACCTGAAACATA
AAATGAATGCAATTGTTGTTGTTAACTTGTTTATTGCAGCTTATAATGGTTACAAATAAAGCAATAGCAT
CACAAATTTCACAAATAAAGCATTTTTTTCACTGCATTCTAGTTGTGGTTTGTCCAAACTCATCAATGTA
TCTTAACGCGTAAATTGTAAGCGTTAATATTTTGTTAAAATTCGCGTTAAATTTTTGTTAAATCAGCTCA
TTTTTTAACCAATAGGCCGAAATCGGCAAAATCCCTTATAAATCAAAAGAATAGACCGAGATAGGGT
[37 nt withheld, positions 4125-4161]
AAAGAACGTGGACTCCAACGTCAAAGG
[49 nt withheld, positions 4189-4237]
T
[91 nt withheld, positions 4239-4329]
G
[124 nt withheld, positions 4331-4454]
CAGGTGGCACTTTTCGGGGAAATGTGCGCGGAACCCCTATTTGTTTATTTTTCTAAATACATTCAAATAT
GTATCCGCTCATGAGACAATAACCCTGATAAATGCTTCAATAATATTGAAAAAGGAAGAGTCCTGAGGCG
GAAAGAACCAGCTGTGGAATGTGTGTCAGTTAGGGTGTGGAAAGTCCCCAGGCTCCCCAGCAGGCAGAAG
TATGCAAAGCATGCATCTCAATTAGTCAGCAACCAGGTGTGGAAAGTCCCCAGGCTCCCCAGCAGGCAGA
AGTATGCAAAGCATGCATCTCAATTAGTCAGCAACCATAGTCCCGCCCCTAACTCCGCCCATCCCGCCCC
TAACTCCGCCCAGTTCCGCCCATTCTCCGCCCCATGGCTGACTAATTTTTTTTATTTATGCAGAGGCCGA
GGCCGCCTCGGCCTCTGAGCTATTCCAGAAGTAGTGAGGAGGCTTTTTTGGAGGCCTAGGCTTTTGCAAA
GATCGATCAAGAGACAGGATGAGGATCGTTTCGCATGATTGAACAAGATGGATTGCACGCAGGTTCTCCG
GCCGCTTGGGTGGAGAGGCTATTCGGCTATGACTGGGCACAACAGACAATCGGCTGCTCTGATGCCGCCG
TGTTCCGGCTGTCAGCGCAGGGGCGCCCGGTTCTTTTTGTCAAGACCGACCTGTCCGGTGCCCTGAATGA
ACTGCAAGACGAGGCAGCGCGGCTATCGTGGCTGGCCACGACGGGCGTTCCTTGCGCAGCTGTGCTCGAC
GTTGTCACTGAAGCGGGAAGGGACTGGCTGCTATTGGGCGAAGTGCCGGGGCAGGATCTCCTGTCATCTC
ACCTTGCTCCTGCCGAGAAAGTATCCATCATGGCTGATGCAATGCGGCGGCTGCATACGCTTGATCCGGC
TACCTGCCCATTCGACCACCAAGCGAAACATCGCATCGAGCGAGCACGTACTCGGATGGAAGCCGGTCTT
GTCGATCAGGATGATCTGGACGAAGAGCATCAGGGGCTCGCGCCAGCCGAACTGTTCGCCAGGCTCAAGG
CGAGCATGCCCGACGGCGAGGATCTCGTCGTGACCCATGGCGATGCCTGCTTGCCGAATATCATGGTGGA
AAATGGCCGCTTTTCTGGATTCATCGACTGTGGCCGGCTGGGTGTGGCGGACCGCTATCAGGACATAGCG
TTGGCTACCCGTGATATTGCTGAAGAGCTTGGCGGCGAATGGGCTGACCGCTTCCTCGTGCTTTACGGTA
TCGCCGCTCCCGATTCGCAGCGCATCGCCTTCTATCGCCTTCTTGACGAGTTCTTCTGAGCGGGACTCTG
GGGTTCGAAATGACCGACCAAGCGACGCCCAACCTGCCATCACGAGATTTCGATTCCACCGCCGCCTTCT
ATGAAAGGTTGGGCTTCGGAATCGTTTTCCGGGACGCCGGCTGGATGATCCTCCAGCGCGGGGATCTCAT
GCTGGAGTTCTTCGCCCACCCTAGGGGGAGGCTAACTGAAACACGGAAGGAGACAATACCGGAAGGAACC
CGCGCTATGACGGCAATAAAAAGACAGAATAAAACGCACGGTGTTGGGTCGTTTGTTCATAAACGCGGGG
TTCGGTCCCAGGGCTGGCACTCTGTCGATACCCCACCGAGACCCCATTGGGGCCAATACGCCCGCGTTTC
TTCCTTTTCCCCACCCCACCCCCCAAGTTCGGGTGAAGGCCCAGGGCTCGCAGCCAACGTCGGGGCGGCA
GGCCCTGCCATAGCCTCAGGTTACTCATATATACTTTAGATTGATTTAAAACTTCATTTTTAATTTAAAA
GGATCTAGGTGAAGATCCTTTTTGATAATCTCATGACCAAAATCCCTTAACGTGAGTTTTCGTTCCACTG
AGCGTCAGACCCCGTAGAAAAGATCAAAGGATCTTCTTGAGATCCTTTTTTTCTGCGCGTAATCTGCTGC
TTGCAAACAAAAAAACCACCGCTACCAGCGGTGGTTTGTTTGCCGGATCAAGAGCTACCAACTCTTTTTC
CGAAGGTAACTGGCTTCAGCAGAGCGCAGATACCAAATACTGTTCTTCTAGTGTAGCCGTAGTTAGGCCA
CCACTTCAAGAACTCTGTAGCACCGCCTACATACCTCGCTCTGCTAATCCTGTTACCAGTGGCTGCTGCC
AGTGGCGATAAGTCGTGTCTTACCGGGTTGGACTCAAGACGATAGTTACCGGATAAGGCGCAGCGGTCGG
GCTGAACGGGGGGTTCGTGCACACAGCCCAGCTTGGAGCGAACGACCTACACCGAACTGAGATACCTACA
GCGTGAGCTATGAGAAAGCGCCACGCTTCCCGAAGGGAGAAAGGCGGACAGGTATCCGGTAAGCGGCAGG
GTCGGAACAGGAGAGCGCACGAGGGAGCTTCCAGGGGGAAACGCCTGGTATCTTTATAGTCCTGTCGGGT
TTCGCCACCTCTGACTTGAGCGTCGATTTTTGTGATGCTCGTCAGGGGGGCGGAGCCTATGGAAAAACGC
CAGCAACGCGGCCTTTTTACGGTTCCTGGCCTTTTGCTGGCCTTTTGCTCACATGTTCTTTCCTGCGTTA
TCCCCTGATTCTGTGGATAACCGTATTACCGCCATGCAT
